Addgene plasmid #191798: pET-28a(+)-His(6)-AtPCO1(wt)
Purpose: Full length wt AtPCO1 with Nt-His tag
Depositing lab: Emily Flashman. Depositing organization: University of Oxford. Publication: The plant cysteine oxidases from Arabidopsis thaliana are kinetically tailored to act as oxygen sensors. White MD, Kamps JJAG, East S, Taylor Kearney LJ, Flashman E. J Biol Chem. 2018 Jul 27;293(30):11786-11795. doi: 10.1074/jbc.RA118.003496. Epub 2018 May 30. PubMed 29848548.
Backbone
  Vector backbone: pET28a(+)
  Vector type: Bacterial Expression
Growth in bacteria
  Bacterial resistance: Kanamycin, 50 μg/mL
  Growth temperature: 37°C
  Growth strain: DH5alpha
  Copy number: Low Copy
Gene/Insert
  Gene/Insert name: AtPCO1
  Species: A. thaliana (mustard weed)
  Tag / fusion protein: 6xHis, Thrombin cleavage site (N terminal on insert)
  Cloning method: Unknown
Terms and licenses: Academic/Nonprofit Terms; Industry Terms: Not Available to Industry
How to cite: pET-28a(+)-His(6)-AtPCO1(wt) was a gift from Emily Flashman (Addgene plasmid # 191798 ; http://n2t.net/addgene:191798 ; RRID:Addgene_191798)
