[The description below was written by a language model from this plasmid's Addgene catalogue record and pLannotate feature annotations shown in this document.]
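Description:
pET-28a(+)-His(6)-AtPCO1(wt) is a bacterial expression plasmid built on the pET28a(+) backbone for producing full-length, wild-type plant cysteine oxidase 1 (PCO1) from Arabidopsis thaliana in E. coli. The sequenced record is about 6.2 kb. It is selected with kanamycin through an aminoglycoside phosphotransferase (KanR) gene. It replicates from a ColE1/pBR322-type origin accompanied by the rop gene and the bom region, consistent with the low copy number listed in the catalogue. An f1 origin is also present. Short tetracycline-resistance fragments, an AmpR promoter fragment and a predicted E. coli ORF appear to be automated annotations of backbone remnants rather than functional parts.

The PCO1 coding sequence sits downstream of a T7 promoter with an adjacent lac operator and the T7 gene 10 ribosome binding site, and is followed by the T7 terminator. The plasmid carries lacI, so transcription is repressed until IPTG or lactose is added, and expression requires a host that supplies T7 RNA polymerase. At the N terminus the protein is fused to a 6xHis tag (picked up by the annotation software as a fragment of a composite tag) followed by a thrombin cleavage site. This allows metal-affinity purification and later removal of the tag. A second His-tag sequence is annotated just after the insert, as is standard in pET28a. The record describes only an N-terminal tag and does not say whether a stop codon precedes the downstream one.

The cloning method is not recorded. The associated publication concerns the kinetic properties of the Arabidopsis plant cysteine oxidases as oxygen sensors, which suggests use in making recombinant enzyme for biochemical study.
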