Features (pLannotate 1.2.2; 21 found; start..end, strand, type, name):
    190..208     +  promoter       T7 promoter: promoter for bacteriophage T7 RNA polymerase
    209..233     +  protein_bind   lac operator: The lac repressor binds to the lac operator to inhibit transcription in E. coli. This inhibition can be relieved by adding lactose or isopropyl-β-D-thiogalactopyranoside (IPTG). lac repressor encoded by lacI
    248..270     +  RBS            RBS: efficient ribosome binding site from bacteriophage T7 gene 10 (Olins and Rangwala, 1989)
    289..305     +  CDS            capTEV™ (fragment): composite tag for in vivo biotinylation, TEV protease cleavage, and 6xHis tagging
    316..333     +  CDS            thrombin site: thrombin recognition and cleavage site
    337..1215    +  CDS            PCO1: PCO1_ARATH - Also known as HUP29 From Arabidopsis thaliana (Mouse-ear cress).
   1225..1242    +  CDS            9xHis (fragment): 9xHis affinity tag
   1252..1301    +  CDS            SET1 (fragment): solubility-enhancement tag derived from T7 phage gene 10B
   1309..1356    +  terminator     T7 terminator: transcription terminator for bacteriophage T7 RNA polymerase
   1393..1821    +  rep_origin     f1 ori (sequence partly withheld): f1 bacteriophage origin of replication; arrow indicates direction of (+) strand synthesis
   1874..1931    +  promoter       AmpR promoter (fragment): bla
   1940..2755    -  CDS            KanR: aminoglycoside phosphotransferase; aph(3')-Ia; confers resistance to kanamycin in bacteria or G418 (Geneticin®) in eukaryotes
   2877..3465    +  rep_origin     ori: high-copy-number ColE1/pMB1/pBR322/pUC origin of replication
   3651..3790    -  misc_feature   bom: basis of mobility region from pBR322
   3892..4083    -  CDS            rop: Rop protein, which maintains plasmids at low copy number; rop
   4100..4480    +  CDS            YPB1_ECOLX: Protein predicted: Swiss-Prot protein existence level 4. From Escherichia coli.
   4552..4843    -  CDS            TcR (fragment): tetracycline efflux protein; tet; confers resistance to tetracycline
   4858..4879    -  protein_bind   CAP binding site: CAP binding activates transcription in the presence of cAMP. E. coli catabolite activator protein
   4892..5974    -  CDS            lacI: lac repressor; lacI; The lac repressor binds to the lac operator to inhibit transcription in E. coli. This inhibition can be relieved by adding lactose or isopropyl-β-D-thiogalactopyranoside (IPTG).
   5975..6052    -  promoter       lacI promoter: lacI
   6060..168     -  CDS            TcR (fragment) (across the origin): tetracycline efflux protein; tet; confers resistance to tetracycline
>Addgene plasmid #191798 | pET-28a(+)-His(6)-AtPCO1(wt) | addgene full sequence | sequence record 380000 | Addgene NGS Result
AGTCCCCCGGCCACGGGGCCTGCCACCATACCCACGCCGAAACAAGCGCTCATGAGCCCGAAGTGGCGAG
CCCGATCTTCCCCATCGGTGATGTCGGCGATATAGGCGCCAGCAACCGCACCTGTGGCGCCGGTGATGCC
GGCCACGATGCGTCCGGCGTAGAGGATCGAGATCTCGATCCCGCGAAATTAATACGACTCACTATAGGGG
AATTGTGAGCGGATAACAATTCCCCTCTAGAAATAATTTTGTTTAACTTTAAGAAGGAGATATACCATGG
GCAGCAGCCATCATCATCATCATCACAGCAGCGGCCTGGTGCCGCGCGGCAGCCATATGGGGTTTGAGAT
GAAACCAGAGAAAGAGGTTTTGGAATTGATTTCTAGTAAGAATCAATGCAAGTCTAATCCCAATTCTGTG
AAGAAGAAGAACAAAAACAAGAATAAGAAGATGATGATGACGTGGCGACGGAAGAAGATTGATTCCCCGG
CGGATGGGATCACGGCGGTGCGGCGGTTGTTTAATACTTGCAAGGAAGTGTTCTCTAATGGTGGTCCTGG
TGTTATTCCTTCTGAAGATAAAATCCAACAGCTACGAGAGATTCTTGACGATATGAAACCAGAGGATGTC
GGTTTAACTCCGACCATGCCGTATTTCCGACCAAACTCCGGAGTCGAAGCTCGGTCTTCGCCACCAATAA
CGTATCTGCATCTACACCAGTGTGATCAATTCTCGATTGGGATTTTCTGTTTGCCACCTTCTGGTGTTAT
TCCTCTTCATAACCATCCAGGGATGACAGTTTTTAGTAAGCTTCTCTTTGGTACAATGCACATCAAGTCA
TATGATTGGGTGGTTGATGCTCCAATGAGAGATTCAAAAACCAGGCTAGCGAAATTGAAGGTGGATTCAA
CATTCACCGCGCCATGTAACGCCTCGATTTTGTACCCGGAAGATGGCGGGAACATGCATCGGTTCACAGC
TATAACAGCATGTGCGGTGCTAGACGTGCTAGGACCTCCTTACTGCAATCCAGAAGGCAGACATTGCACT
TATTTCCTAGAATTCCCTTTAGACAAACTCTCATCAGAGGACGACGACGTTTTGAGCAGTGAAGAGGAGA
AGGAAGGTTATGCATGGCTGCAAGAAAGGGATGATAATCCAGAAGATCATACTAACGTAGTTGGAGCGTT
ATACAGAGGCCCAAAGGTTGAAGATTGACTCGAGCACCACCACCACCACCACTGAGATCCGGCTGCTAAC
AAAGCCCGAAAGGAAGCTGAGTTGGCTGCTGCCACCGCTGAGCAATAACTAGCATAACCCCTTGGGGCCT
CTAAACGGGTCTTGAGGGGTTTTTTGCTGAAAGGAGGAACTATATCCGGATTGGCGAATGGG
[124 nt withheld, positions 1393-1516]
C
[91 nt withheld, positions 1518-1608]
A
[49 nt withheld, positions 1610-1658]
CCTTTGACGTTGGAGTCCACGTTCTTT
[37 nt withheld, positions 1686-1722]
ACCCTATCTCGGTCTATTCTTTTGATTTATAAGGGATTTTGCCGATTTCGGCCTATTGGTTAAAAAATGA
GCTGATTTAACAAAAATTTAACGCGAATTTTAACAAAATATTAACGCTTACAATTTAGGTGGCACTTTTC
GGGGAAATGTGCGCGGAACCCCTATTTGTTTATTTTTCTAAATACATTCAAATATGTATCCGCTCATGAA
TTAATTCTTAGAAAAACTCATCGAGCATCAAATGAAACTGCAATTTATTCATATCAGGATTATCAATACC
ATATTTTTGAAAAAGCCGTTTCTGTAATGAAGGAGAAAACTCACCGAGGCAGTTCCATAGGATGGCAAGA
TCCTGGTATCGGTCTGCGATTCCGACTCGTCCAACATCAATACAACCTATTAATTTCCCCTCGTCAAAAA
TAAGGTTATCAAGTGAGAAATCACCATGAGTGACGACTGAATCCGGTGAGAATGGCAAAAGTTTATGCAT
TTCTTTCCAGACTTGTTCAACAGGCCAGCCATTACGCTCGTCATCAAAATCACTCGCATCAACCAAACCG
TTATTCATTCGTGATTGCGCCTGAGCGAGACGAAATACGCGATCGCTGTTAAAAGGACAATTACAAACAG
GAATCGAATGCAACCGGCGCAGGAACACTGCCAGCGCATCAACAATATTTTCACCTGAATCAGGATATTC
TTCTAATACCTGGAATGCTGTTTTCCCGGGGATCGCAGTGGTGAGTAACCATGCATCATCAGGAGTACGG
ATAAAATGCTTGATGGTCGGAAGAGGCATAAATTCCGTCAGCCAGTTTAGTCTGACCATCTCATCTGTAA
CATCATTGGCAACGCTACCTTTGCCATGTTTCAGAAACAACTCTGGCGCATCGGGCTTCCCATACAATCG
ATAGATTGTCGCACCTGATTGCCCGACATTATCGCGAGCCCATTTATACCCATATAAATCAGCATCCATG
TTGGAATTTAATCGCGGCCTAGAGCAAGACGTTTCCCGTTGAATATGGCTCATAACACCCCTTGTATTAC
TGTTTATGTAAGCAGACAGTTTTATTGTTCATGACCAAAATCCCTTAACGTGAGTTTTCGTTCCACTGAG
CGTCAGACCCCGTAGAAAAGATCAAAGGATCTTCTTGAGATCCTTTTTTTCTGCGCGTAATCTGCTGCTT
GCAAACAAAAAAACCACCGCTACCAGCGGTGGTTTGTTTGCCGGATCAAGAGCTACCAACTCTTTTTCCG
AAGGTAACTGGCTTCAGCAGAGCGCAGATACCAAATACTGTCCTTCTAGTGTAGCCGTAGTTAGGCCACC
ACTTCAAGAACTCTGTAGCACCGCCTACATACCTCGCTCTGCTAATCCTGTTACCAGTGGCTGCTGCCAG
TGGCGATAAGTCGTGTCTTACCGGGTTGGACTCAAGACGATAGTTACCGGATAAGGCGCAGCGGTCGGGC
TGAACGGGGGGTTCGTGCACACAGCCCAGCTTGGAGCGAACGACCTACACCGAACTGAGATACCTACAGC
GTGAGCTATGAGAAAGCGCCACGCTTCCCGAAGGGAGAAAGGCGGACAGGTATCCGGTAAGCGGCAGGGT
CGGAACAGGAGAGCGCACGAGGGAGCTTCCAGGGGGAAACGCCTGGTATCTTTATAGTCCTGTCGGGTTT
CGCCACCTCTGACTTGAGCGTCGATTTTTGTGATGCTCGTCAGGGGGGCGGAGCCTATGGAAAAACGCCA
GCAACGCGGCCTTTTTACGGTTCCTGGCCTTTTGCTGGCCTTTTGCTCACATGTTCTTTCCTGCGTTATC
CCCTGATTCTGTGGATAACCGTATTACCGCCTTTGAGTGAGCTGATACCGCTCGCCGCAGCCGAACGACC
GAGCGCAGCGAGTCAGTGAGCGAGGAAGCGGAAGAGCGCCTGATGCGGTATTTTCTCCTTACGCATCTGT
GCGGTATTTCACACCGCAATGGTGCACTCTCAGTACAATCTGCTCTGATGCCGCATAGTTAAGCCAGTAT
ACACTCCGCTATCGCTACGTGACTGGGTCATGGCTGCGCCCCGACACCCGCCAACACCCGCTGACGCGCC
CTGACGGGCTTGTCTGCTCCCGGCATCCGCTTACAGACAAGCTGTGACCGTCTCCGGGAGCTGCATGTGT
CAGAGGTTTTCACCGTCATCACCGAAACGCGCGAGGCAGCTGCGGTAAAGCTCATCAGCGTGGTCGTGAA
GCGATTCACAGATGTCTGCCTGTTCATCCGCGTCCAGCTCGTTGAGTTTCTCCAGAAGCGTTAATGTCTG
GCTTCTGATAAAGCGGGCCATGTTAAGGGCGGTTTTTTCCTGTTTGGTCACTGATGCCTCCGTGTAAGGG
GGATTTCTGTTCATGGGGGTAATGATACCGATGAAACGAGAGAGGATGCTCACGATACGGGTTACTGATG
ATGAACATGCCCGGTTACTGGAACGTTGTGAGGGTAAACAACTGGCGGTATGGATGCGGCGGGACCAGAG
AAAAATCACTCAGGGTCAATGCCAGCGCTTCGTTAATACAGATGTAGGTGTTCCACAGGGTAGCCAGCAG
CATCCTGCGATGCAGATCCGGAACATAATGGTGCAGGGCGCTGACTTCCGCGTTTCCAGACTTTACGAAA
CACGGAAACCGAAGACCATTCATGTTGTTGCTCAGGTCGCAGACGTTTTGCAGCAGCAGTCGCTTCACGT
TCGCTCGCGTATCGGTGATTCATTCTGCTAACCAGTAAGGCAACCCCGCCAGCCTAGCCGGGTCCTCAAC
GACAGGAGCACGATCATGCGCACCCGTGGGGCCGCCATGCCGGCGATAATGGCCTGCTTCTCGCCGAAAC
GTTTGGTGGCGGGACCAGTGACGAAGGCTTGAGCGAGGGCGTGCAAGATTCCGAATACCGCAAGCGACAG
GCCGATCATCGTCGCGCTCCAGCGAAAGCGGTCCTCGCCGAAAATGACCCAGAGCGCTGCCGGCACCTGT
CCTACGAGTTGCATGATAAAGAAGACAGTCATAAGTGCGGCGACGATAGTCATGCCCCGCGCCCACCGGA
AGGAGCTGACTGGGTTGAAGGCTCTCAAGGGCATCGGTCGAGATCCCGGTGCCTAATGAGTGAGCTAACT
TACATTAATTGCGTTGCGCTCACTGCCCGCTTTCCAGTCGGGAAACCTGTCGTGCCAGCTGCATTAATGA
ATCGGCCAACGCGCGGGGAGAGGCGGTTTGCGTATTGGGCGCCAGGGTGGTTTTTCTTTTCACCAGTGAG
ACGGGCAACAGCTGATTGCCCTTCACCGCCTGGCCCTGAGAGAGTTGCAGCAAGCGGTCCACGCTGGTTT
GCCCCAGCAGGCGAAAATCCTGTTTGATGGTGGTTAACGGCGGGATATAACATGAGCTGTCTTCGGTATC
GTCGTATCCCACTACCGAGATATCCGCACCAACGCGCAGCCCGGACTCGGTAATGGCGCGCATTGCGCCC
AGCGCCATCTGATCGTTGGCAACCAGCATCGCAGTGGGAACGATGCCCTCATTCAGCATTTGCATGGTTT
GTTGAAAACCGGACATGGCACTCCAGTCGCCTTCCCGTTCCGCTATCGGCTGAATTTGATTGCGAGTGAG
ATATTTATGCCAGCCAGCCAGACGCAGACGCGCCGAGACAGAACTTAATGGGCCCGCTAACAGCGCGATT
TGCTGGTGACCCAATGCGACCAGATGCTCCACGCCCAGTCGCGTACCGTCTTCATGGGAGAAAATAATAC
TGTTGATGGGTGTCTGGTCAGAGACATCAAGAAATAACGCCGGAACATTAGTGCAGGCAGCTTCCACAGC
AATGGCATCCTGGTCATCCAGCGGATAGTTAATGATCAGCCCACTGACGCGTTGCGCGAGAAGATTGTGC
ACCGCCGCTTTACAGGCTTCGACGCCGCTTCGTTCTACCATCGACACCACCACGCTGGCACCCAGTTGAT
CGGCGCGAGATTTAATCGCCGCGACAATTTGCGACGGCGCGTGCAGGGCCAGACTGGAGGTGGCAACGCC
AATCAGCAACGACTGTTTGCCCGCCAGTTGTTGTGCCACGCGGTTGGGAATGTAATTCAGCTCCGCCATC
GCCGCTTCCACTTTTTCCCGCGTTTTCGCAGAAACGTGGCTGGCCTGGTTCACCACGCGGGAAACGGTCT
GATAAGAGACACCGGCATACTCTGCGACATCGTATAACGTTACTGGTTTCACATTCACCACCCTGAATTG
ACTCTCTTCCGGGCGCTATCATGCCATACCGCGAAAGGTTTTGCGCCATTCGATGGTGTCCGGGATCTCG
ACGCTCTCCCTTATGCGACTCCTGCATTAGGAAGCAGCCCAGTAGTAGGTTGAGGCCGTTGAGCACCGCC
GCCGCAAGGAATGGTGCATGCAAGGAGATGGCGCCCAAC
